Addgene plasmid #23939: pDONR223-ABL1
Depositing lab: William Hahn & David Root. Depositing organization: Dana-Farber Cancer Institute. Publication: COT drives resistance to RAF inhibition through MAP kinase pathway reactivation. Johannessen CM, Boehm JS, Kim SY, Thomas SR, Wardwell L, Johnson LA, Emery CM, Stransky N, Cogdill AP, Barretina J, Caponigro G, Hieronymus H, Murray RR, Salehi-Ashtiani K, Hill DE, Vidal M, Zhao JJ, Yang X, Alkan O, Kim S, Harris JL, Wilson CJ, Myer VE, Finan PM, Root DE, Roberts TM, Golub T, Flaherty KT, Dummer R, Weber BL, Sellers WR, Schlegel R, Wargo JA, Hahn WC, Garraway LA. Nature. 2010 Dec 16;468(7326):968-72. doi: 10.1038/nature09627 PubMed 21107320.
Backbone
  Vector backbone: pDONR223
  Backbone manufacturer: Invitrogen
  Backbone size w/o insert (bp): 5005
  Vector type: Gateway Donor vector
Growth in bacteria
  Bacterial resistance: Spectinomycin, 50 μg/mL
  Growth temperature: 37°C
  Growth strain: DH5alpha
  Copy number: High Copy
Gene/Insert
  Gene/Insert name: ABL1 (alt name: v-abl Abelson murine leukemia viral oncogene homolog 1)
  Species: H. sapiens (human)
  Insert size (bp): 3393
  Entrez Gene: ABL1 (a.k.a. ABL, BCR-ABL, CHDSKM, JTK7, bcr/abl, c-ABL, c-ABL1, p150, v-abl)
  Cloning method: Gateway Cloning
  Sequencing primers: 5′ M13pUC-fwd; 3′ M13rev
Terms and licenses: Academic/Nonprofit Terms; Industry Terms: Not Available to Industry
Depositor comments: The ORF has no Stop codon. This design enables easy recombination into a destination vector to add an epitope tag of choice and Stop codon to the ORF. Do NOT use this plasmid directly for transfections. A set of 4 custom lentiviral vectors is available ( pLX301 (http://www.addgene.org/25895/) , pLX302 (http://www.addgene.org/25896/) , pLX303 (http://www.addgene.org/25897/) , pLX304 (http://www.addgene.org/25890/) ) to be used to express these ORFs in mammalian cells. These plasmids are not included in the kit and must be ordered separately.
How to cite: pDONR223-ABL1 was a gift from William Hahn & David Root (Addgene plasmid # 23939 ; http://n2t.net/addgene:23939 ; RRID:Addgene_23939)
