[The description below was written by a language model from this plasmid's Addgene catalogue record and pLannotate feature annotations shown in this document.]
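Description:
pDONR223-ABL1 is a Gateway entry clone built on the Invitrogen pDONR223 donor backbone, carrying the human ABL1 open reading frame, which encodes the Abelson non-receptor tyrosine kinase involved in cytoskeletal remodelling, cell motility and adhesion, the DNA damage response and apoptosis. It is a bacterial propagation plasmid rather than an expression vector. It replicates in E. coli from a high-copy ColE1/pUC-type origin and is selected with spectinomycin through the aadA (SmR) aminoglycoside adenylyltransferase gene. That gene lies downstream of a class 1 integron Pc promoter fragment and a remnant of a gentamicin resistance gene. The sequenced record is 6,180 nt, smaller than the sum of the listed backbone and insert sizes, as expected because the original donor cassette is replaced during Gateway cloning.

The ABL1 coding sequence of about 3.4 kb is flanked on both sides by attL recombination sites. The automated annotation labels both as attL3, and the record does not further specify which attL variants they are. These sites allow an LR Clonase reaction to move the ORF directionally into any compatible destination vector. The rrnB T1 and T2 terminators sit upstream of the cassette, insulating it from read-through transcription. A T7 promoter lies just beyond the downstream att site, and small lacZα and lacI fragments are backbone remnants.

No eukaryotic promoter is present, and the ORF deliberately lacks a stop codon, so a C-terminal epitope tag and terminator can be supplied by the destination vector. The depositors therefore advise against transfecting it directly and point to a companion set of lentiviral destination vectors for mammalian expression. The clone belongs to a kinase ORF collection used in gain-of-function screening, including work on resistance to RAF inhibition.
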