Features (pLannotate 1.2.2; 12 found; start..end, strand, type, name):
    127..154     -  terminator     rrnB T2 terminator: transcription terminator T2 from the E. coli rrnB gene
    286..329     +  terminator     rrnB T1 terminator: Escherichia coli rrnB; transcription terminator T1 from the E. coli rrnB gene
    376..412     -  CDS            lacZα (fragment): LacZα fragment of β-galactosidase; lacZ fragment
    429..524     +  protein_bind   attL3: mutant version of attL; recombination site for the Gateway® LR reaction LR Clonase™
    530..3919    +  CDS            ABL1: ABL1_HUMAN - Also known as ABL, JTK7. Experimental evidence at protein level: Swiss-Prot protein existence level 1. Non-receptor tyrosine-protein kinase that plays a role in many key processes linked to cell growth and survival such as cytoskeleton remodeling in response to extracellular stimuli, cell motility and adhesion, receptor endocytosis, autophagy, DNA damage response and apoptosis. Coordinates actin remodeling through tyrosine phosphorylation of proteins controlling cytoskeleton dynamics like WASF3 (involved in branch formation); ANXA1 (involved in membrane anchoring); DBN1, DBNL, CTT
   3921..4016    -  protein_bind   attL3: mutant version of attL; recombination site for the Gateway® LR reaction LR Clonase™
   4035..4053    -  promoter       T7 promoter: promoter for bacteriophage T7 RNA polymerase
   4243..4266    +  promoter       Pc promoter (fragment): intI1 (promoter lies within the coding sequence); class 1 integron promoter
   4442..4498    +  CDS            GmR (fragment): gentamycin acetyltransferase; aacC1; confers resistance to gentamycin
   4505..5296    +  CDS            SmR: aminoglycoside adenylyltransferase (Murphy, 1985); aadA; confers resistance to spectinomycin and streptomycin
   5389..5977    +  rep_origin     ori: high-copy-number ColE1/pMB1/pBR322/pUC origin of replication
   6160..72      +  CDS            lacI (fragment) (across the origin): lac repressor; lacI; The lac repressor binds to the lac operator to inhibit transcription in E. coli. This inhibition can be relieved by adding lactose or isopropyl-β-D-thiogalactopyranoside (IPTG).
>Addgene plasmid #23939 | pDONR223-ABL1 | addgene full sequence | sequence record 414079 | Addgene NGS Result
TCTCCCCGCGCGTTGGCCGATTCATTAATGCAGCTGGCACGACAGGTTTCCCGACTGGAAAGCGGGCAGT
GAGCGCAACGCAATTAATACGCGTACCGCTAGCCAGGAAGAGTTTGTAGAAACGCAAAAAGGCCATCCGT
CAGGATGGCCTTCTGCTTAGTTTGATGCCTGGCAGTTTATGGCGGGCGTCCTGCCCGCCACCCTCCGGGC
CGTTGCTTCACAACGTTCAAATCCGCTCCCGGCGGATTTGTCCTACTCAGGAGAGCGTTCACCGACAAAC
AACAGATAAAACGAAAGGCCCAGTCTTCCGACTGAGCCTTTCGTTTTATTTGATGCCTGGCAGTTCCCTA
CTCTCGCGTTAACGCTAGCATGGATGTTTTCCCAGTCACGACGTTGTAAAACGACGGCCAGTCTTAAGCT
CGGGCCCCAAATAATGATTTTATTTTGACTGATAGTGACCTGTTCGTTGCAACAAATTGATGAGCAATGC
TTTTTTATAATGCCAACTTTGTACAAAAAAGTTGGCACCATGTTGGAGATCTGCCTGAAGCTGGTGGGCT
GCAAATCCAAGAAGGGGCTGTCCTCGTCCTCCAGCTGTTATCTGGAAGAAGCCCTTCAGCGGCCAGTAGC
ATCTGACTTTGAGCCTCAGGGTCTGAGTGAAGCCGCTCGTTGGAACTCCAAGGAAAACCTTCTCGCTGGA
CCCAGTGAAAATGACCCCAACCTTTTCGTTGCACTGTATGATTTTGTGGCCAGTGGAGATAACACTCTAA
GCATAACTAAAGGTGAAAAGCTCCGGGTCTTAGGCTATAATCACAATGGGGAATGGTGTGAAGCCCAAAC
CAAAAATGGCCAAGGCTGGGTCCCAAGCAACTACATCACGCCAGTCAACAGTCTGGAGAAACACTCCTGG
TACCATGGGCCTGTGTCCCGCAATGCCGCTGAGTATCTGCTGAGCAGCGGGATCAATGGCAGCTTCTTGG
TGCGTGAGAGTGAGAGCAGTCCTGGCCAGAGGTCCATCTCGCTGAGATACGAAGGGAGGGTGTACCATTA
CAGGATCAACACTGCTTCTGATGGCAAGCTCTACGTCTCCTCCGAGAGCCGCTTCAACACCCTGGCCGAG
TTGGTTCATCATCATTCAACGGTGGCCGACGGGCTCATCACCACGCTCCATTATCCAGCCCCAAAGCGCA
ACAAGCCCACTGTCTATGGTGTGTCCCCCAACTACGACAAGTGGGAGATGGAACGCACGGACATCACCAT
GAAGCACAAGCTGGGCGGGGGCCAGTACGGGGAGGTGTACGAGGGCGTGTGGAAGAAATACAGCCTGACG
GTGGCCGTGAAGACCTTGAAGGAGGACACCATGGAGGTGGAAGAGTTCTTGAAAGAAGCTGCAGTCATGA
AAGAGATCAAACACCCTAACCTGGTGCAGCTCCTTGGGGTCTGCACCCGGGAGCCCCCGTTCTATATCAT
CACTGAGTTCATGACCTACGGGAACCTCCTGGACTACCTGAGGGAGTGCAACCGGCAGGAGGTGAACGCC
GTGGTGCTGCTGTACATGGCCACTCAGATCTCGTCAGCCATGGAGTACCTGGAGAAGAAAAACTTCATCC
ACAGAGATCTTGCTGCCCGAAACTGCCTGGTAGGGGAGAACCACTTGGTGAAGGTAGCTGATTTTGGCCT
GAGCAGGTTGATGACAGGGGACACCTACACAGCCCATGCTGGAGCCAAGTTCCCCATCAAATGGACTGCA
CCCGAGAGCCTGGCCTACAACAAGTTCTCCATCAAGTCCGACGTCTGGGCATTTGGAGTATTGCTTTGGG
AAATTGCTACCTATGGCATGTCCCCTTACCCGGGAATTGACCTGTCCCAGGTGTATGAGCTGCTAGAGAA
GGACTACCGCATGGAGCGCCCAGAAGGCTGCCCAGAGAAGGTCTATGAACTCATGCGAGCATGTTGGCAG
TGGAATCCCTCTGACCGGCCCTCCTTTGCTGAAATCCACCAAGCCTTTGAAACAATGTTCCAGGAATCCA
GTATCTCAGACGAAGTGGAAAAGGAGCTGGGGAAACAAGGCGTCCGTGGGGCTGTGAGTACCTTGCTGCA
GGCCCCAGAGCTGCCCACCAAGACGAGGACCTCCAGGAGAGCTGCAGAGCACAGAGACACCACTGACGTG
CCTGAGATGCCTCACTCCAAGGGCCAGGGAGAGAGCGATCCTCTGGACCATGAGCCTGCCGTGTCTCCAT
TGCTCCCTCGAAAAGAGCGAGGTCCCCCGGAGGGCGGCCTGAATGAAGATGAGCGCCTTCTCCCCAAAGA
CAAAAAGACCAACTTGTTCAGCGCCTTGATCAAGAAGAAGAAGAAGACAGCCCCAACCCCTCCCAAACGC
AGCAGCTCCTTCCGGGAGATGGACGGCCAGCCGGAGCGCAGAGGGGCCGGCGAGGAAGAGGGCCGAGACA
TCAGCAACGGGGCACTGGCTTTCACCCCCTTGGACACAGCTGACCCAGCCAAGTCCCCAAAGCCCAGCAA
TGGGGCTGGGGTCCCCAATGGAGCCCTCCGGGAGTCCGGGGGCTCAGGCTTCCGGTCTCCCCACCTGTGG
AAGAAGTCCAGCACGCTGACCAGCAGCCGCCTAGCCACCGGCGAGGAGGAGGGCGGTGGCAGCTCCAGCA
AGCGCTTCCTGCGCTCTTGCTCCGCCTCCTGCGTTCCCCATGGGGCCAAGGACACGGAGTGGAGGTCAGT
CACGCTGCCTCGGGACTTGCAGTCCACGGGAAGACAGTTTGACTCGTCCACATTTGGAGGGCACAAAAGT
GAGAAGCCGGCTCTGCCTCGGAAGAGGGCAGGGGAGAACAGGTCTGACCAGGTGACCCGAGGCACAGTAA
CGCCTCCCCCCAGGCTGGTGAAAAAGAATGAGGAAGCTGCTGATGAGGTCTTCAAAGACATCATGGAGTC
CAGCCCGGGCTCCAGCCCGCCCAACCTGACTCCAAAACCCCTCCGGCGGCAGGTCACCGTGGCCCCTGCC
TCGGGCCTCCCCCACAAGGAAGAAGCTGGAAAGGGCAGTGCCTTAGGGACCCCTGCTGCAGCTGAGCCAG
TGACCCCCACCAGCAAAGCAGGCTCAGGTGCACCAGGGGGCACCAGCAAGGGCCCCGCCGAGGAGTCCAG
AGTGAGGAGGCACAAGCACTCCTCTGAGTCGCCAGGGAGGGACAAGGGGAAATTGTCCAGGCTCAAACCT
GCCCCGCCGCCCCCACCAGCAGCCTCTGCAGGGAAGGCTGGAGGAAAGCCCTCGCAGAGCCCGAGCCAGG
AGGCGGCCGGGGAGGCAGTCCTGGGCGCAAAGACAAAAGCCACGAGTCTGGTTGATGCTGTGAACAGTGA
CGCTGCCAAGCCCAGCCAGCCGGGAGAGGGCCTCAAAAAGCCCGTGCTCCCGGCCACTCCAAAGCCACAG
TCCGCCAAGCCGTCGGGGACCCCCATCAGCCCAGCCCCCGTTCCCTCCACGTTGCCATCAGCATCCTCGG
CCCTGGCAGGGGACCAGCCGTCTTCCACCGCCTTCATCCCTCTCATATCAACCCGAGTGTCTCTTCGGAA
AACCCGCCAGCCTCCAGAGCGGATCGCCAGCGGTGCCATCACCAAGGGCGTGGTCCTGGACAGCACCGAG
GCGCTGTGCCTCGCCATCTCTAGGAACTCCGAGCAGATGGCCAGCCACAGCGCAGTGCTGGAGGCCGGCA
AAAACCTCTACACGTTCTGCGTGAGCTATGTGGATTCCATCCAGCAAATGAGGAACAAGTTTGCCTTCCG
AGAGGCCATCAACAAACTGGAGAATAATCTCCGGGAGCTTCAGATCTGCCCGGCGACAGCAGGCAGTGGT
CCAGCGGCCACTCAGGACTTCAGCAAGCTCCTCAGTTCGGTGAAGGAAATCAGTGACATAGTGCAGAGGC
CAACTTTCTTGTACAAAGTTGGCATTATAAGAAAGCATTGCTTATCAATTTGTTGCAACGAACAGGTCAC
TATCAGTCAAAATAAAATCATTATTTGCCATCCAGCTGATATCCCCTATAGTGAGTCGTATTACATGGTC
ATAGCTGTTTCCTGGCAGCTCTGGCCCGTGTCTCAAAATCTCTGATGTTACATTGCACAAGATAAAAATA
TATCATCATGCCTCCTCTAGACCAGCCAGGACAGAAATGCCTCGACTTCGCTGCTACCCAAGGTTGCCGG
GTGACGCACACCGTGGAAACGGATGAAGGCACGAACCCAGTGGACATAAGCCTGTTCGGTTCGTAAGCTG
TAATGCAAGTAGCGTATGCGCTCACGCAACTGGTCCAGAACCTTGACCGAACGCAGCGGTGGTAACGGCG
CAGTGGCGGTTTTCATGGCTTGTTATGACTGTTTTTTTGGGGTACAGTCTATGCCTCGGGCATCCAAGCA
GCAAGCGCGTTACGCCGTGGGTCGATGTTTGATGTTATGGAGCAGCAACGATGTTACGCAGCAGGGCAGT
CGCCCTAAAACAAAGTTAAACATTATGAGGGAAGCGGTGATCGCCGAAGTATCGACTCAACTATCAGAGG
TAGTTGGCGTCATCGAGCGCCATCTCGAACCGACGTTGCTGGCCGTACATTTGTACGGCTCCGCAGTGGA
TGGCGGCCTGAAGCCACACAGTGATATTGATTTGCTGGTTACGGTGACCGTAAGGCTTGATGAAACAACG
CGGCGAGCTTTGATCAACGACCTTTTGGAAACTTCGGCTTCCCCTGGAGAGAGCGAGATTCTCCGCGCTG
TAGAAGTCACCATTGTTGTGCACGACGACATCATTCCGTGGCGTTATCCAGCTAAGCGCGAACTGCAATT
TGGAGAATGGCAGCGCAATGACATTCTTGCAGGTATCTTCGAGCCAGCCACGATCGACATTGATCTGGCT
ATCTTGCTGACAAAAGCAAGAGAACATAGCGTTGCCTTGGTAGGTCCAGCGGCGGAGGAACTCTTTGATC
CGGTTCCTGAACAGGATCTATTTGAGGCGCTAAATGAAACCTTAACGCTATGGAACTCGCCGCCCGACTG
GGCTGGCGATGAGCGAAATGTAGTGCTTACGTTGTCCCGCATTTGGTACAGCGCAGTAACCGGCAAAATC
GCGCCGAAGGATGTCGCTGCCGACTGGGCAATGGAGCGCCTGCCGGCCCAGTATCAGCCCGTCATACTTG
AAGCTAGACAGGCTTATCTTGGACAAGAAGAAGATCGCTTGGCCTCGCGCGCAGATCAGTTGGAAGAATT
TGTCCACTACGTGAAAGGCGAGATCACCAAGGTAGTCGGCAAATAACCCTCGAGCCACCCATGACCAAAA
TCCCTTAACGTGAGTTACGCGTCGTTCCACTGAGCGTCAGACCCCGTAGAAAAGATCAAAGGATCTTCTT
GAGATCCTTTTTTTCTGCGCGTAATCTGCTGCTTGCAAACAAAAAAACCACCGCTACCAGCGGTGGTTTG
TTTGCCGGATCAAGAGCTACCAACTCTTTTTCCGAAGGTAACTGGCTTCAGCAGAGCGCAGATACCAAAT
ACTGTTCTTCTAGTGTAGCCGTAGTTAGGCCACCACTTCAAGAACTCTGTAGCACCGCCTACATACCTCG
CTCTGCTAATCCTGTTACCAGTGGCTGCTGCCAGTGGCGATAAGTCGTGTCTTACCGGGTTGGACTCAAG
ACGATAGTTACCGGATAAGGCGCAGCGGTCGGGCTGAACGGGGGGTTCGTGCACACAGCCCAGCTTGGAG
CGAACGACCTACACCGAACTGAGATACCTACAGCGTGAGCTATGAGAAAGCGCCACGCTTCCCGAAGGGA
GAAAGGCGGACAGGTATCCGGTAAGCGGCAGGGTCGGAACAGGAGAGCGCACGAGGGAGCTTCCAGGGGG
AAACGCCTGGTATCTTTATAGTCCTGTCGGGTTTCGCCACCTCTGACTTGAGCGTCGATTTTTGTGATGC
TCGTCAGGGGGGCGGAGCCTATGGAAAAACGCCAGCAACGCGGCCTTTTTACGGTTCCTGGCCTTTTGCT
GGCCTTTTGCTCACATGTTCTTTCCTGCGTTATCCCCTGATTCTGTGGATAACCGTATTACCGCCTTTGA
GTGAGCTGATACCGCTCGCCGCAGCCGAACGACCGAGCGCAGCGAGTCAGTGAGCGAGGAAGCGGAAGAG
CGCCCAATACGCAAACCGCC
