>Addgene plasmid #23939 | pDONR223-ABL1 | addgene partial sequence | sequence record 29778 | 23939 with M13pUC-fwd
GCTCGGGCCCAATAATGATTTTATTTTGACTGATAGTGACCTGTTCGTTGCAACAAATTGATGAGCAATG
CTTTTTTATAATGCCAACTTTGTACAAAAAAGTTGGCACCATGTTGGAGATCTGCCTGAAGCTGGTGGGC
TGCAAATCCAAGAAGGGGCTGTCCTCGTCCTCCAGCTGTTATCTGGAAGAAGCCCTTCAGCGGCCAGTAG
CATCTGACTTTGAGCCTCAGGGTCTGAGTGAAGCCGCTCGTTGGAACTCCAAGGAAAACCTTCTCGCTGG
ACCCAGTGAAAATGACCCCAACCTTTTCGTTGCACTGTATGATTTTGTGGCCAGTGGAGATAACACTCTA
AGCATAACTAAAGGTGAAAAGCTCCGGGTCTTAGGCTATAATCACAATGGGGAATGGTGTGAAGCCCAAA
CCAAAAATGGCCAAGGCTGGGTCCCAAGCAACTACATCACGCCAGTCAACAGTCTGGAGAAACACTCCTG
GTACCATGGGCCTGTGTCCCGCAATGCCGCTGAGTATCTGCTGAGCAGCGGGATCAATGGCAGCTTCTTG
GTGCGTGAGAGTGAGAGCAGTCCTGGCCAGAGGTCCATCTCGCTGAGATACGAAGGGAGGGTGTACCATT
ACAGGATCAACACTGCTTCTGATGGCAAGCTCTACGTCTCCTCCGAGAGCCGCTTCAACACCCTGGC
